>Addgene plasmid #122251 | BSP606 | depositor full sequence | sequence record 233240 | BSP606 sequence 10491 bps
TGAGCCAATTTATCCAAGTCCTTGTAAAAAGTATTCGAAAATTGTTAACGGATAAAATGTTTATTATAAT
ATCAAAAACAATTTGTCAGTTGACCACTTTTTGATATATTTGACAGAAACCGGGATGAATTGGCTCAAAG
TTAGGGCGCCCTTCTATTACAGGGTTTCTGATAACAAACCGGTTATTAACTCCCAACAAGGGATGATTTC
AATTCATCATGCTCAAATTGACCCAAATTAAGTTACATGACAAATTCATCGCCCTTTTCAACTCTTCTTG
GCTCATCATCTGTTATTCTGTTCCTATTCTGTCTGCACCCTATACCCCTTTGCATACTCTCTCGTCATTC
CTTTCTTGGATAGTGTCTTCTTCTCCCCAGCTCTGCTACTTCTATGACTTGCGCCCGCTGCTTTTCCGCT
CGTTCCTCTCCTCTCTGACGTCTTCTTCTGCTTCTTTTCTCCTTCCTTTTTCCCTTCTCAATCTTCCTCT
TTTTCCCATTTCTGTCAATCATTCGAAGAAGAAGAAGAAGAAGACCCTCATTCATTTCATTTTTTTTTCT
GTCGGTGTGTGCTGCTCGGTTAAGAGTGAGCTCTCTATTCCACGTCTTCTTCTTTTTCTTCTTCGATTCG
AATCAATCACTCCACCAAAACGCATTCGTTTTTGGGATTCACCCCGCGGTTCGCAATAGGTTTCTTTTTC
AAATTATTAGCGTTATAAATAGAAAAATGGTGGAGTTTCAATAAAAATGATAATTTACAAAGTGTATTTT
GATTACATGTACTCAAAAAGGTTGAAATTTTTCATACCAGTTTTCCGGAAATCCATCTGATATCATTATC
GTATTTTTCTTTTTAAAAATGTTTTCAAAAAAAAACAAAATATAGCTGGTTATTTGGCACCCTCTAATTA
CCATTTTCCTGTCACACCACACTCTTTTCCTTCTTCCACTTCTTTCCGTTTTCAGCCGCTTCCAACCAAA
CCGATATGAAAGCCGAGCAACAACGATCGATTCCACCCGGCTCGGCGACCTTCCCGTCGCAGGTGAGACT
CAGAAAACTAGAGAAACCGCTCAACTAACTCTTGATATCCGATTTCATTCTTTTCTCTTTTCTTTTTGTT
GAACTTTTCCATATTTCCAGATGCCACGGCCACCACCAAGCACCGAACAAGGAATCACAACGGAATCGGA
GCTTGCGAAGAAAGCTCAAATCACTCCGAACGACGTTTTAGCACTTCCGGGAATCACTCAAGGTATCTTG
CTCCCTTTGGATTTCAGTTTAAAACATAAATTTAGGATTCTTATGCTCCCCATCTGCGAACATCTATAAC
ATCGAGTTCACCAAGTTCCAAATCCGTGATCTGGACACTGAGCAAGTGCTTTTCGAGATCGCCAAACCGG
AGAACGATCAGGAGAATGATGAGTCGCCACAGGAGTCGGCAAGATACGTGCGTTATAGATTTGCTCCAAA
CTTTTTGAAACTCAAAACGGTCGGAGCAACTGTGGAGTTCAAAGTAGGAGACATCCCAATCCATCATTTC
CGAATGATCGAACGTCACTTCTTCAAAGATCGCCTTCTGAAGTGTTTTGACTTTGAATTTGGATTCTGTA
TTCCGAACTCACGAAACAACTGTGAACATATCTATGAGTTCCCTCAACTCTCTCAACAACTCAGTGAGTC
ATTATTCTAAAAAGTACAATTCAAAAGACTAATCTCTTTTTCAGTGGACGACATGATCAACAATCCAAAC
GAGACTCGTTCTGACAGCTTCTATTTCGTCGATAACAAACTCGTCATGCACAACAAAGCCGACTACTCAT
ATGATGCATAAATATTTAATACAAAAATGTTCTGGATAATTATTCTGTCGAATAGAAAAAAAACTCCAAA
TGTGATTAAATTCCAATAATTCCTGTCTAGTTTGTTCCTTCCCCTTCCCCTTCTCATGTTCAATGCATTC
CTAAGCTTTTCAGTTCCCCCCTTGTTTCTATATTTTTTCGCTGTCCTGTCACACTCGCTAAAAACACTAA
TCACACGGAAATCTGTTTTCAATAAAAACTCCAACTTTAACTCATTTTCAATTTCAACTGCACGGGTGTA
AAACGACGGCCAGTCCGTAATACGACTCACTTAAGGCCGCACCTTTGGTCTTTTATTGTCAACTTCCATT
GGTTCTTCCATTGTTTCTGTTAAATTAATGAATTTTTCATAAAATAAAGACATTATACAATATAAAAATG
AAGAATTTATTGAAAATAAACTGCCAGAGAGAAAAAGTATGCAACACTCCCGCCGAGAGTGTTTGAAATG
GTGTACGGTACATTTTCGTGCTAGGAGTTAGATGTGCAGGCAGCAACGAGAGGGGGAGAGATTTTTTTGG
GCCTTGTGAAATTAACGTGAGTTTTCTGGTCATCTGACTAATCATGTTGGTTTTTTGTTGGTTTATTTTG
TTTTTATCTTTGTTTTTATCCAGATTAGGAAATTTAAATTTTATGAATTTATAATGAGGTCAAACATTCA
GTCCCAGCGTTTTTCCTGTTCTCACTGTTTAGTCGAATTTTTATTTTAGGCTTTCAACAAATGTTCTAAC
TGTCTTATTTGTGACCTCACTTTTTATATTTTTTTAATTTTTAAAAATATTAGAAGTTTCTAGGATAATT
TTTTCGACTTTTATTCTCTCTACCGTCCGCACTCTTCTTACTTTTAAATTAAATTGTTTTTTTTTCAGTT
GGGAAACACTTTGCTCTAGAATGGTTTCTAAGGGAGAGGAGCTTTTCACTGGAGTGGTCCCAATCCTCGT
CGAGCTCGACGGAGACGTCAACGGACACAAGTTCTCCGTCTCCGGAGAGGGAGAGGGAGACGCCACCTAC
GGAAAGCTCACCCTCAAGCTCATCTGCACCACCGGAAAGCTCCCAGTCCCATGGCCAACCCTCGTCACCA
CCCTCGGATACGGACTCATGTGCTTCGCCCGTTACCCAGACCACATGAAGCAACACGACTTCTTCAAGTC
CGCCATGCCAGAGGGATACGTCCAAGAGCGTACCATCTTCTTCAAGGACGACGGAAACTACAAGACCCGT
GCCGAGGTCAAGTTCGAGGGAGACACCCTCGTCAACCGTATCGAGCTCAAGGTAAGTTTAAACATATATA
TACTAACTAACCCTGATTATTTAAATTTTCAGGGAATCGACTTCAAGGAGGACGGAAACATCCTCGGACA
CAAGCTCGAGTACAACTACAACTCCCACAACGTCTACATCATGGCCGACAAGCAAAAGAACGGAATCAAG
GTCAACTTCAAGATCCGTCACAACATCGAGGACGGATCCGTCCAACTCGCCGACCACTACCAACAAAACA
CCCCAATCGGAGACGGACCAGTCCTCCTCCCAGACAACCACTACCTCTCCTACCAATCCAAGCTCTCCAA
GGACCCAAACGAGAAGCGTGACCACATGGTCCTCCTCGAGTTCGTCACCGCCGCCGGCATCACCCACGGA
ATGGATGAGCTCTACAAGTAAGGCCGCTGTCATCAGACATCTCGCGCCCGTGCCTCTGACTTCTAAGTCC
AATTACTCTTCAACATCCCTACATGCTCTTTCTCCCTGTGCTCCCACCCCCTATTTTTGTTATTATCAAA
AAACTTCTCTTAATTTCTTTGTTTTTTAGCTTCTTTTAAGTCACCTCTAACAATGAAATTGTGTAGATTC
AAAAATAGAATTAATTCGTAATAAAAAGTCGAAAAAAATTGTGCTCCCTCCCCCCATTAATAATAATTCT
ATCCCAAAATCTACACAATGTTCTGTGTACACTTCTTATGTTTTTTACTTCTGATAAATTTTTTTGAAAC
ATCATAGAAAAAACCGCACACAAAATACCTTATCATATGTTACGTTTCAGTTTATGACCGCAATTTTTAT
TTCTTCGCACGTCTGGGCCTCTCATGACGTCAAATCATGCTCATCGTGAAAAAGTTTTGGAGTATTTTTG
GAATTTTTCAATCAAGTGAAAGTTTATGAAATTAATTTTCCTGCTTTTGCTTTTTGGGGTTTCCCCTATT
GTTTGTCAAGATTTCGAGGACGGCGTTTTTCTTGCTAAAATCACAAGTATTGATGAGCACGATGCAAGAA
AGATCGGAAGAAGGTTTGGGTTTGAGGCTCAGTGGAAGGTGAGTAGAAGTTGATAATTTGAAAGTGGAGT
AGTGTCTATGGGGTTTTTGCCTTAAATGACAGAATACATTCCCAATATACCAAACATAACTGTTTGCCCA
CTAGTGAGTCGTATTACGTAGCTTGGCGTAATCATGGTCATAGCTGTTTCCTGCCCGTGACCCAGCTTTC
TTGTACAAAGTGGTAAGTGCAAGTAAGATCAGTGTTTGTTTCGATATCAGTCTGTTTCGTAACGGTCTTC
TGTATAACTACAAAAAAGAATAAAAAACCGTATCACAACTGAGAAAAAAGACAAAACTTATTGAACAGTG
TTCCTTTCAAAAAATTATTTTGTAAAAAATCGAGTTTTTCTCCAAAATAACGCACGCAATCAAAAACAAG
AAAACTAACGTGTTCTCCTGGGCGTGGAACTCCTTATCAAGATTACCATTATTGTCTGTCAGAATTGATA
TTTCAATTATTTCATATCTAGACAAACCCGGGTGTCTTGCATTTATTAGTACTGTGAGTTTACATACAAA
CGAGGCTTACTCAGATAACATAGAGTCACCTCTAATTAGCAAAAACCCATTTCTAATTAGCTATTTCGAC
CAGTTCTAAAGTCACCGTAATTAGAAATGGTTTTTGTAGCTTTTCTAATTAGAAATGACCCCGAGATAAG
TGAAATATGGCATTTTCTGGGTTTTCTAGTAAGAAATGATCCCGCACGTAGTGATTCCGCGTTACAAGCC
AAATTCAAATTAAAAAAGTATATTACACAATTCAAGTTACATTATTTTCAGGAAACAATGGCGAAGAGCA
AAGCAGAGATTCAAAAGGAGGAAAGAGACAACAGATATGAACGAAGACTTCTTGAAAAGAGAAAGAGACA
TGAGGTGAGTAACCATGATAATAAATAATCAAGTAAGGGCTATAGATTTATAAATTCTGGAGTTAACAGT
TTCGAAAAAAAGTAGTTTTCATATGTGCGAAGGAATATCAAAAATAGGGGAATAGCCTAAACGAGTGAGA
AAATTAAATGTTTGTTATTTTTTCAAAAATGTCTGCAGGGCCGTTATCCTTTCAAATGCACTCTATCAAA
CATAGATCATATCCATCATATCTTATCCAGAATTTATATCATATCCAAGATTGAGAGCGTTTCAAGGAAA
ATCTCAAACAACCATACAATTTTGTAGATCGACAACAAGGCCTCCACTTCTTCATCGATGGCCTCTGCAG
CACCTGCACCACCAAGTTTGTATTTTTCATATTAATATAAAGTGAGCCACGCATAGTCGTTTTTAGGATT
TTTGCCAGATCGATGTCGCGCAAACAGACTGTTTTTTTTTCTTTGAAAGCCGTGCGTGACATGGGCCACG
GATTGTAACGCCGCGCTGGATGGATAAAAATTTATTCAGTTTTTTAGCCTTTACAAAATATGGTTCGACT
ACTTTCTTTATTTTTACATTTTTATAGGTGCTCATTGAGCTGAGATATTTTGGGTATAATCGGAAAATCG
CTGATTTTGGTCATTTTTCTGCACTAAAGATTACACAAAAAGTTCAGTATTTAGATTCATTGTTGAAAAT
TGGGGATGATCTACAGATACATATCGCCGTGTTCAAAAACACAACTTTATTATACATAGTTGATAATTCG
ATGGTATCAGCTCACTCAAAGTATAGCGACCAGCATTCACATACGATTGACGCATGATATTACTTTCTGC
GCACTTAACTTCGCATCTGGGCAGATGATGTCGAGGCGAAAAAAAATATAAATCACGCTAACATTTGATT
AAAATAGAACAACTACAATATAAAAAAACTATACAAATGACAAGTTCTTGAAAACAAGAATCTTTTTATT
GTCAGTACTGATTAGAAAAACTCATCGAGCATCAAATGAAACTGCAATTTATTCATATCAGGATTATCAA
TACCATATTTTTGAAAAAGCCGTTTCTGTAATGAAGGAGAAAACTCACCGAGGCAGTTCCATAGGATGGC
AAGATCCTGGTATCGGTCTGCGATTCCGACTCGTCCAACATCAATACAACCTATTAATTTCCCCTCGTCA
AAAATAAGGTTATCAAGTGAGAAATCACCATGAGTGACGACTGAATCCGGTGAGAATGGCAAAAGCTTAT
GCATTTCTTTCCAGACTTGTTCAACAGGCCAGCCATTACGCTCGTCATCAAAATCACTCGCATCAACCAA
ACCGTTATTCATTCGTGATTGCGCCTGAGCGAGACGAAATACGCGATCGCTGTTAAAAGGACAATTACAA
ACAGGAATCGAATGCAACCGGCGCAGGAACACTGCCAGCGCATCAACAATATTTTCACCTGAATCAGGAT
ATTCTTCTAATACCTGGAATGCTGTTTTCCCGGGGATCGCAGTGGTGAGTAACCATGCATCATCAGGAGT
ACGGATAAAATGCTTGATGGTCGGAAGAGGCATAAATTCCGTCAGCCAGTTTAGTCTGACCATCTCATCT
GTAACATCATTGGCAACGCTACCTTTGCCATGTTTCAGAAACAACTCTGGCGCATCGGGCTTCCCATACA
ATCGATAGATTGTCGCACCTGATTGCCCGACATTATCGCGAGCCCATTTATACCCATATAAATCAGCATC
CATGTTGGAATTTAATCGCGGCCTCGAGCAAGACGTTTCCCGTTGAATATGGCTCATTTTATGTTTCCTG
TGTGAAATTGTTATCCGCTCACAATTCCACAGATTATACGAGCCGATGATTAATTGTCAACAGCTCTTTA
TGTTCGGATGTGATGTGAGAACTGTATCCTAGCAAGATTTTAAAAGGAAGTATATGAAAGAAGAACCTCA
GTGGCAAATCCTAACCTTTTATATTTCTCTACAGGGGCGCGGCGTGGGGACAATTCAACGCGTCTGTGAG
GGGAGCGTTTCCCTGCTCGCAGGTCTGCAGCGAGGAGCCGTAATTTTTGCTTCGCGCCGTGCGGCCATCA
AAATGTATGGATGCAAATGATTATACATGGGGATGTATGGGCTAAATGTACGGGCGACAGTCACATCATG
CCCCTGAGCTGCGCACGTCAAGACTGTCAAGGAGGGTATTCTGGGCCTCCATGTCGGGATCTTCTTGAGA
TCCTTTTTTTCTGCGCGTAATCTGCTGCTTGCAAACAAAAAAACCACCGCTACCAGCGGTGGTTTGTTTG
CCGGATCAAGAGCTACCAACTCTTTTTCCGAAGGTAACTGGCTTCAGCAGAGCGCAGATACCAAATACTG
TCCTTCTAGTGTAGCCGTAGTTAGGCCACCACTTCAAGAACTCTGTAGCACCGCCTACATACCTCGCTCT
GCTAATCCTGTTACCAGTGGCTGCTGCCAGTGGCGATAAGTCGTGTCTTACCGGGTTGGACTCAAGACGA
TAGTTACCGGATAAGGCGCAGCGGTCGGGCTGAACGGGGGGTTCGTGCACACAGCCCAGCTTGGAGCGAA
CGACCTACACCGAACTGAGATACCTACAGCGTGAGCTATGAGAAAGCGCCACGCTTCCCGAAGGGAGAAA
GGCGGACAGGTATCCGGTAAGCGGCAGGGTCGGAACAGGAGAGCGCACGAGGGAGCTTCCAGGGGGAAAC
GCCTGGTATCTTTATAGTCCTGTCGGGTTTCGCCACCTCTGACTTGAGCGTCGATTTTTGTGATGCTCGT
CAGGGGGGCGGAGCCTATGGAAAAACGCCAGCAACGCGGCCTTTTTACGGTTCCTGGCCTTTTGCTGGCC
GAAAAGTGCCACCTGACGAAGCATCTGTGCTTCATTTTGTAGAACAAAAATGCAACGCGAGAGCGCTAAT
TTTTCAAACAAAGAATCTGAGCTGCATTTTTACAGAACAGAAATGCAACGCGAAAGCGCTATTTTACCAA
CGAAGAATCTGTGCTTCATTTTTGTAAAACAAAAATGCAACGCGAGAGCGCTAATTTTTCAAACAAAGAA
TCTGAGCTGCATTTTTACAGAACAGAAATGCAACGCGAGAGCGCTATTTTACCAACAAAGAATCTATACT
TCTTTTTTGTTCTACAAAAATGCATCCCGAGAGCGCTATTTTTCTAACAAAGCATCTTAGATTACTTTTT
TTCTCCTTTGTGCGCTCTATAATGCAGTCTCTTGATAACTTTTTGCACTGTAGGTCCGTTAAGGTTAGAA
GAAGGCTACTTTGGTGTCTATTTTCTCTTCCATAAAAAAAGCCTGACTCCACTTCCCGCGTTTACTGATT
ACTAGCGAAGCTGCGGGTGCATTTTTTCAAGATAAAGGCATCCCCGATTATATTCTATACCGATGTGGAT
TGCGCATACTTTGTGAACAGAAAGTGATAGCGTTGATGATTCTTCATTGGTCAGAAAATTATGAACGGTT
TCTTCTATTTTGTCTCTATATACTACGTATAGGAAATGTTTACATTTTCGTATTGTTTTCGATTCACTCT
ATGAATAGTTCTTACTACAATTTTTTTGTCTAAAGAGTAATACTAGAGATAAACATAAAAAATGTAGAGG
TCGAGTTTAGATGCAAGTTCAAGGAGCGAAAGGTGGATGGGTAGGTTATATAGGGATATAGCACAGAGAT
ATATAGCAAAGAGATACTTTTGAGCAATGTTTGTGGAAGCGGTATTCGCAATATTTTAGTAGCTCGTTAC
AGTCCGGTGCGTTTTTGGTTTTTTGAAAGTGCGTCTTCAGAGCGCTTTTGGTTTTCAAAAGCGCTCTGAA
GTTCCTATACTTTCTAGCTAGAGAATAGGAACTTCGGAATAGGAACTTCAAAGCGTTTCCGAAAACGAGC
GCTTCCGAAAATGCAACGCGAGCTGCGCACATACAGCTCACTGTTCACGTCGCACCTATATCTGCGTGTT
GCCTGTATATATATATACATGAGAAGAACGGCATAGTGCGTGTTTATGCTTAAATGCGCGCCAGGGATCC
GCCAAGCTATCAACTTTGTATAGAAAAGTTGTGTCGGATTATGGGCTCTTCTTTTATCCTCTACTTTCTT
TCTAGAAAATGCAAATGTTGAGTCAGAAATTGCTGAATGGAGTACAACTGCAATGGGTTTAGCTTATGTT
TCTGGAACAATTACTGGTGGAATTGTGATTGAAAAGTAAGGTTATATTTCATTTCAATAAATGTTACCAC
AGTATAACAAAAACAAGTTACATTGTTCAGAGTATGTCTGAATGTATTATTATTATTGTATTTGTGCATC
AGTACTGTAGTTGTACTGAAGAAGGGTTTAAAATAATCTCAACGTTTTTAAGACGAGTTAGTGAGAATAC
GGTCGCAGTTAGGATGTTTGGACATAGTTTTATTAGATAATCGTGAACTAACTCACTATAAAAACCCGCT
AACTCATTGAATAAGATAGTTTTAAACGTTCAAAATTTGAAGACAAAATTGTATGAATAAGTTTACAGAG
TTGGTCGACGCAAGCTTCTCCTTCTCTTCACATTTCTCAATAATTTAGCTCTAATTGCATTCGTATTCTT
CGCAAAAATACGTATTCTGATTGACCCGATGAAATACGGATGCCTAGTTGCATTGATCATCTACGGTTAT
ACTTATGGGTGAGGTTTTTCAAATATATTTTGATTTAATCGAATAATGAAATTTCAGAACTGGAGTTGGT
CCAATTTCGTGGTTTATATCCTCTGAACTGGTACCTCAAAAACATCGTAGTATTGCTCAATCTGTGGCAT
ATTCAATGAATACTGTAATGGTGGTTATCAGTACATTTACAGTATTACCTCTATATTCCGTTATTGGTAG
TTATGCTTTCCTTATTCTATATTCAATTCCTTCATTTATAAGTATGCTTATATTATTTCGCTACTTACCG
GAAACCAAAGGACGAGAGATTCATGATATTGTGAATGAACTTAAAAAAAAATGAAAACCTTTGAAAACGT
TCATACGGCCGAAATTTTACTTGATCGAGCCAATTGAACTTTTGTTAAGACTTACAGAAAAGTGAGAGAT
TTTGTTACAAAAAAGTGAGAAAAAAGCGAAAATGAACAGGAAAAAGAAGAAAAATACACCCGAAGTATCA
TATAAAAATTAAAAAGATTGTTTGACCTGGCGGAACTTTTTTGCAAAAACTCTGAATATCCATGGCACAT
GCTTCGTGCAAAACAGGATCCAAATGAATATCAACAAGAGATTCTTGAAGACGACGAGCCACTTGCTCAG
AGCATTGCTTATCTCGAATGAGACCCTTGTTAAAATCATTTTTCAAACATTATATGACATTGTCGAAATG
TCCTCCTGATTCCATGATGGTAGCAAACTCACTTCGTCAAGTTTGTACAAAAAAGCAGGCT
Features (pLannotate 1.2.2; 19 found; start..end, strand, type, name):
    858..875     -  misc_feature   P element 5' end (fragment): No description available
    986..1828    +  CDS            unc-119: UN119_CAEEL - Experimental evidence at protein level: Swiss-Prot protein existence level 1. Myristoyl-binding protein that acts as a cargo adapter: specifically binds the myristoyl moiety of a subset of N-terminally myristoylated proteins and is required for their localization. Plays a key role in ciliary membrane localization of proteins. Required for the establishment or function of the nervous system. From Caenorhabditis elegans.
   2097..2114    -  CDS            lacZα (fragment): LacZα fragment of β-galactosidase; lacZ fragment
   2139..2738    +  promoter       eft-3 promoter: eft-3; promoter for the C. elegans elongation factor 1α gene (Mitrovich and Anderson, 2000)
   2751..3518    +  CDS            mCitrine: mCitrine is a basic (constitutively fluorescent) yellow fluorescent protein published in 2001, derived from Aequorea victoria.
   4016..4168    +  CDS            aex-5 (fragment): AEX5_CAEEL - Also known as kpc-3 From Caenorhabditis elegans.
   4330..4354    -  protein_bind   attB2: mutant version of attB; recombination site for the Gateway® BP reaction BP Clonase™
   5782..5802    -  protein_bind   attB3: mutant version of attB; core recombination site for the Gateway® BP reaction BP Clonase™
   5830..6026    -  terminator     TEF terminator: Ashbya gossypii TEF terminator
   6032..6847    -  CDS            KanR: aminoglycoside phosphotransferase; aph(3')-Ia; confers resistance to kanamycin in bacteria or G418 (Geneticin®) in eukaryotes
   6868..6884    -  protein_bind   lac operator: The lac repressor binds to the lac operator to inhibit transcription in E. coli. This inhibition can be relieved by adding lactose or isopropyl-β-D-thiogalactopyranoside (IPTG). lac repressor encoded by lacI
   6893..6920    -  promoter       trc promoter: strong E. coli promoter; hybrid between the trp and lac UV5 promoters
   6927..7265    -  promoter       TEF promoter: Ashbya gossypii TEF promoter
   7275..7863    +  rep_origin     ori: high-copy-number ColE1/pMB1/pBR322/pUC origin of replication
   7926..9088    -  rep_origin     2μ ori: yeast 2μ plasmid origin of replication
   9111..9131    +  protein_bind   attB4: mutant version of attB; core recombination site for the Gateway® BP reaction BP Clonase™
   9745..9761    -  CDS            M13 gene XI (fragment): pXI; XI; phage assembly
  10239..10454   -  CDS            GSLG1_CAEEL (fragment): Experimental evidence at protein level: Swiss-Prot protein existence level 1. From Caenorhabditis elegans.
  10468..10488   +  protein_bind   attB1: mutant version of attB; core recombination site for the Gateway® BP reaction BP Clonase™
