>Addgene plasmid #122251 | BSP606 | addgene full sequence | sequence record 237700 | Addgene NGS Result
CTTTGCTCTAGAATGGTTTCTAAGGGAGAGGAGCTTTTCACTGGAGTGGTCCCAATCCTCGTCGAGCTCG
ACGGAGACGTCAACGGACACAAGTTCTCCGTCTCCGGAGAGGGAGAGGGAGACGCCACCTACGGAAAGCT
CACCCTCAAGCTCATCTGCACCACCGGAAAGCTCCCAGTCCCATGGCCAACCCTCGTCACCACCCTCGGA
TACGGACTCATGTGCTTCGCCCGTTACCCAGACCACATGAAGCAACACGACTTCTTCAAGTCCGCCATGC
CAGAGGGATACGTCCAAGAGCGTACCATCTTCTTCAAGGACGACGGAAACTACAAGACCCGTGCCGAGGT
CAAGTTCGAGGGAGACACCCTCGTCAACCGTATCGAGCTCAAGGTAAGTTTAAACATATATATACTAACT
AACCCTGATTATTTAAATTTTCAGGGAATCGACTTCAAGGAGGACGGAAACATCCTCGGACACAAGCTCG
AGTACAACTACAACTCCCACAACGTCTACATCATGGCCGACAAGCAAAAGAACGGAATCAAGGTCAACTT
CAAGATCCGTCACAACATCGAGGACGGATCCGTCCAACTCGCCGACCACTACCAACAAAACACCCCAATC
GGAGACGGACCAGTCCTCCTCCCAGACAACCACTACCTCTCCTACCAATCCAAGCTCTCCAAGGACCCAA
ACGAGAAGCGTGACCACATGGTCCTCCTCGAGTTCGTCACCGCCGCCGGCATCACCCACGGAATGGATGA
GCTCTACAAGTAAGGCCGCTGTCATCAGACATCTCGCGCCCGTGCCTCTGACTTCTAAGTCCAATTACTC
TTCAACATCCCTACATGCTCTTTCTCCCTGTGCTCCCACCCCCTATTTTTGTTATTATCAAAAAACTTCT
CTTAATTTCTTTGTTTTTTAGCTTCTTTTAAGTCACCTCTAACAATGAAATTGTGTAGATTCAAAAATAG
AATTAATTCGTAATAAAAAGTCGAAAAAAATTGTGCTCCCTCCCCCCATTAATAATAATTCTATCCCAAA
ATCTACACAATGTTCTGTGTACACTTCTTATGTTTTTTACTTCTGATAAATTTTTTTGAAACATCATAGA
AAAAACCGCACACAAAATACCTTATCATATGTTACGTTTCAGTTTATGACCGCAATTTTTATTTCTTCGC
ACGTCTGGGCCTCTCATGACGTCAAATCATGCTCATCGTGAAAAAGTTTTGGAGTATTTTTGGAATTTTT
CAATCAAGTGAAAGTTTATGAAATTAATTTTCCTGCTTTTGCTTTTTGGGGTTTCCCCTATTGTTTGTCA
AGATTTCGAGGACGGCGTTTTTCTTGCTAAAATCACAAGTATTGATGAGCACGATGCAAGAAAGATCGGA
AGAAGGTTTGGGTTTGAGGCTCAGTGGAAGGTGAGTAGAAGTTGATAATTTGAAAGTGGAGTAGTGTCTA
TGGGGTTTTTGCCTTAAATGACAGAATACATTCCCAATATACCAAACATAACTGTTTGCCCACTAGTGAG
TCGTATTACGTAGCTTGGCGTAATCATGGTCATAGCTGTTTCCTGCCCGTGACCCAGCTTTCTTGTACAA
AGTGGTAAGTGCAAGTAAGATCAGTGTTTGTTTCGATATCAGTCTGTTTCGTAACGGTCTTCTGTATAAC
TACAAAAAAGAATAAAAAACCGTATCACAACTGAGAAAAAAGACAAAACTTATTGAACAGTGTTCCTTTC
AAAAAATTATTTTGTAAAAAATCGAGTTTTTCTCCAAAATAACGCACGCAATCAAAAACAAGAAAACTAA
CGTGTTCTCCTGGGCGTGGAACTCCTTATCAAGATTACCATTATTGTCTGTCAGAATTGATATTTCAATT
ATTTCATATCTAGACAAACCCGGGTGTCTTGCATTTATTAGTACTGTGAGTTTACATACAAACGAGGCTT
ACTCAGATAACATAGAGTCACCTCTAATTAGCAAAAACCCATTTCTAATTAGCTATTTCGACCAGTTCTA
AAGTCACCGTAATTAGAAATGGTTTTTGTAGCTTTTCTAATTAGAAATGACCCCGAGATAAGTGAAATAT
GGCATTTTCTGGGTTTTCTAGTAAGAAATGATCCCGCACGTAGTGATTCCGCGTTACAAGCCAAATTCAA
ATTAAAAAAGTATATTACACAATTCAAGTTACATTATTTTCAGGAAACAATGGCGAAGAGCAAAGCAGAG
ATTCAAAAGGAGGAAAGAGACAACAGATATGAACGAAGACTTCTTGAAAAGAGAAAGAGACATGAGGTGA
GTAACCATGATAATAAATAATCAAGTAAGGGCTATAGATTTATAAATTCTGGAGTTAACAGTTTCGAAAA
AAAGTAGTTTTCATATGTGCGAAGGAATATCAAAAATAGGGGAATAGCCTAAACGAGTGAGAAAATTAAA
TGTTTGTTATTTTTTCAAAAATGTCTGCAGGGCCGTTATCCTTTCAAATGCACTCTATCAAACATAGATC
ATATCCATCATATCTTATCCAGAATTTATATCATATCCAAGATTGAGAGCGTTTCAAGGAAAATCTCAAA
CAACCATACAATTTTGTAGATCGACAACAAGGCCTCCACTTCTTCATCGATGGCCTCTGCAGCACCTGCA
CCACCAAGTTTGTATTTTTCATATTAATATAAAGTGAGCCACGCATAGTCGTTTTTAGGATTTTTGCCAG
ATCGATGTCGCGCAAACAGACTGTTTTTTTTTCTTTGAAAGCCGTGCGTGACATGGGCCACGGATTGTAA
CGCCGCGCTGGATGGATAAAAATTTATTCAGTTTTTTAGCCTTTACAAAATATGGTTCGACTACTTTCTT
TATTTTTACATTTTTATAGGTGCTCATTGAGCTGAGATATTTTGGGTATAATCGGAAAATCGCTGATTTT
GGTCATTTTTCTGCACTAAAGATTACACAAAAAGTTCAGTATTTAGATTCATTGTTGAAAATTGGGGATG
ATCTACAGATACATATCGCCGTGTTCAAAAACACAACTTTATTATACATAGTTGATAATTCGATGGTATC
AGCTCACTCAAAGTATAGCGACCAGCATTCACATACGATTGACGCATGATATTACTTTCTGCGCACTTAA
CTTCGCATCTGGGCAGATGATGTCGAGGCGAAAAAAAATATAAATCACGCTAACATTTGATTAAAATAGA
ACAACTACAATATAAAAAAACTATACAAATGACAAGTTCTTGAAAACAAGAATCTTTTTATTGTCAGTAC
TGATTAGAAAAACTCATCGAGCATCAAATGAAACTGCAATTTATTCATATCAGGATTATCAATACCATAT
TTTTGAAAAAGCCGTTTCTGTAATGAAGGAGAAAACTCACCGAGGCAGTTCCATAGGATGGCAAGATCCT
GGTATCGGTCTGCGATTCCGACTCGTCCAACATCAATACAACCTATTAATTTCCCCTCGTCAAAAATAAG
GTTATCAAGTGAGAAATCACCATGAGTGACGACTGAATCCGGTGAGAATGGCAAAAGCTTATGCATTTCT
TTCCAGACTTGTTCAACAGGCCAGCCATTACGCTCGTCATCAAAATCACTCGCATCAACCAAACCGTTAT
TCATTCGTGATTGCGCCTGAGCGAGACGAAATACGCGATCGCTGTTAAAAGGACAATTACAAACAGGAAT
CGAATGCAACCGGCGCAGGAACACTGCCAGCGCATCAACAATATTTTCACCTGAATCAGGATATTCTTCT
AATACCTGGAATGCTGTTTTCCCGGGGATCGCAGTGGTGAGTAACCATGCATCATCAGGAGTACGGATAA
AATGCTTGATGGTCGGAAGAGGCATAAATTCCGTCAGCCAGTTTAGTCTGACCATCTCATCTGTAACATC
ATTGGCAACGCTACCTTTGCCATGTTTCAGAAACAACTCTGGCGCATCGGGCTTCCCATACAATCGATAG
ATTGTCGCACCTGATTGCCCGACATTATCGCGAGCCCATTTATACCCATATAAATCAGCATCCATGTTGG
AATTTAATCGCGGCCTCGAGCAAGACGTTTCCCGTTGAATATGGCTCATTTTATGTTTCCTGTGTGAAAT
TGTTATCCGCTCACAATTCCACAGATTATACGAGCCGATGATTAATTGTCAACAGCTCTTTATGTTCGGA
TGTGATGTGAGAACTGTATCCTAGCAAGATTTTAAAAGGAAGTATATGAAAGAAGAACCTCAGTGGCAAA
TCCTAACCTTTTATATTTCTCTACAGGGGCGCGGCGTGGGGACAATTCAACGCGTCTGTGAGGGGAGCGT
TTCCCTGCTCGCAGGTCTGCAGCGAGGAGCCGTAATTTTTGCTTCGCGCCGTGCGGCCATCAAAATGTAT
GGATGCAAATGATTATACATGGGGATGTATGGGCTAAATGTACGGGCGACAGTCACATCATGCCCCTGAG
CTGCGCACGTCAAGACTGTCAAGGAGGGTATTCTGGGCCTCCATGTCGGGATCTTCTTGAGATCCTTTTT
TTCTGCGCGTAATCTGCTGCTTGCAAACAAAAAAACCACCGCTACCAGCGGTGGTTTGTTTGCCGGATCA
AGAGCTACCAACTCTTTTTCCGAAGGTAACTGGCTTCAGCAGAGCGCAGATACCAAATACTGTCCTTCTA
GTGTAGCCGTAGTTAGGCCACCACTTCAAGAACTCTGTAGCACCGCCTACATACCTCGCTCTGCTAATCC
TGTTACCAGTGGCTGCTGCCAGTGGCGATAAGTCGTGTCTTACCGGGTTGGACTCAAGACGATAGTTACC
GGATAAGGCGCAGCGGTCGGGCTGAACGGGGGGTTCGTGCACACAGCCCAGCTTGGAGCGAACGACCTAC
ACCGAACTGAGATACCTACAGCGTGAGCTATGAGAAAGCGCCACGCTTCCCGAAGGGAGAAAGGCGGACA
GGTATCCGGTAAGCGGCAGGGTCGGAACAGGAGAGCGCACGAGGGAGCTTCCAGGGGGAAACGCCTGGTA
TCTTTATAGTCCTGTCGGGTTTCGCCACCTCTGACTTGAGCGTCGATTTTTGTGATGCTCGTCAGGGGGG
CGGAGCCTATGGAAAAACGCCAGCAACGCGGCCTTTTTACGGTTCCTGGCCTTTTGCTGGCCGAAAAGTG
CCACCTGAACGAAGCATCTGTGCTTCATTTTGTAGAACAAAAATGCAACGCGAGAGCGCTAATTTTTCAA
ACAAAGAATCTGAGCTGCATTTTTACAGAACAGAAATGCAACGCGAAAGCGCTATTTTACCAACGAAGAA
TCTGTGCTTCATTTTTGTAAAACAAAAATGCAACGCGAGAGCGCTAATTTTTCAAACAAAGAATCTGAGC
TGCATTTTTACAGAACAGAAATGCAACGCGAGAGCGCTATTTTACCAACAAAGAATCTATACTTCTTTTT
TGTTCTACAAAAATGCATCCCGAGAGCGCTATTTTTCTAACAAAGCATCTTAGATTACTTTTTTTCTCCT
TTGTGCGCTCTATAATGCAGTCTCTTGATAACTTTTTGCACTGTAGGTCCGTTAAGGTTAGAAGAAGGCT
ACTTTGGTGTCTATTTTCTCTTCCATAAAAAAAGCCTGACTCCACTTCCCGCGTTTACTGATTACTAGCG
AAGCTGCGGGTGCATTTTTTCAAGATAAAGGCATCCCCGATTATATTCTATACCGATGTGGATTGCGCAT
ACTTTGTGAACAGAAAGTGATAGCGTTGATGATTCTTCATTGGTCAGAAAATTATGAACGGTTTCTTCTA
TTTTGTCTCTATATACTACGTATAGGAAATGTTTACATTTTCGTATTGTTTTCGATTCACTCTATGAATA
GTTCTTACTACAATTTTTTTGTCTAAAGAGTAATACTAGAGATAAACATAAAAAATGTAGAGGTCGAGTT
TAGATGCAAGTTCAAGGAGCGAAAGGTGGATGGGTAGGTTATATAGGGATATAGCACAGAGATATATAGC
AAAGAGATACTTTTGAGCAATGTTTGTGGAAGCGGTATTCGCAATATTTTAGTAGCTCGTTACAGTCCGG
TGCGTTTTTGGTTTTTTGAAAGTGCGTCTTCAGAGCGCTTTTGGTTTTCAAAAGCGCTCTGAAGTTCCTA
TACTTTCTAGCTAGAGAATAGGAACTTCGGAATAGGAACTTCAAAGCGTTTCCGAAAACGAGCGCTTCCG
AAAATGCAACGCGAGCTGCGCACATACAGCTCACTGTTCACGTCGCACCTATATCTGCGTGTTGCCTGTA
TATATATATACATGAGAAGAACGGCATAGTGCGTGTTTATGCTTAAATGCGCGCCAGGGATCCGCCAAGC
TATCAACTTTGTATAGAAAAGTTGTGTCGGATTATGGGCTCTTCTTTTATCCTCTACTTTCTTTCTAGAA
AATGCAAATGTTGAGTCAGAAATTGCTGAATGGAGTACAACTGCAATGGGTTTAGCTTATGTTTCTGGAA
CAATTACTGGTGGAATTGTGATTGAAAAGTAAGGTTATATTTCATTTCAATAAATGTTACCACAGTATAA
CAAAAACAAGTTACATTGTTCAGAGTATGTCTGAATGTATTATTATTATTGTATTTGTGCATCAGTACTG
TAGTTGTACTGAAGAAGGGTTTAAAATAATCTCAACGTTTTTAAGACGAGTTAGTGAGAATACGGTCGCA
GTTAGGATGTTTGGACATAGTTTTATTAGATAATCGTGAACTAACTCACTATAAAAACCCGCTAACTCAT
TGAATAAGATAGTTTTAAACGTTCAAAATTTGAAGACAAAATTGTATGAATAAGTTTACAGAGTTGGTCG
ACGCAAGCTTCTCCTTCTCTTCACATTTCTCAATAATTTAGCTCTAATTGCATTCGTATTCTTCGCAAAA
ATACGTATTCTGATTGACCCGATGAAATACGGATGCCTAGTTGCATTGATCATCTACGGTTATACTTATG
GGTGAGGTTTTTCAAATATATTTTGATTTAATCGAATAATGAAATTTCAGAACTGGAGTTGGTCCAATTT
CGTGGTTTATATCCTCTGAACTGGTACCTCAAAAACATCGTAGTATTGCTCAATCTGTGGCATATTCAAT
GAATACTGTAATGGTGGTTATCAGTACATTTACAGTATTACCTCTATATTCCGTTATTGGTAGTTATGCT
TTCCTTATTCTATATTCAATTCCTTCATTTATAAGTATGCTTATATTATTTCGCTACTTACCGGAAACCA
AAGGACGAGAGATTCATGATATTGTGAATGAACTTAAAAAAAAATGAAAACCTTTGAAAACGTTCATACG
GCCGAAATTTTACTTGATCGAGCCAATTGAACTTTTGTTAAGACTTACAGAAAAGTGAGAGATTTTGTTA
CAAAAAAGTGAGAAAAAAGCGAAAATGAACAGGAAAAAGAAGAAAAATACACCCGAAGTATCATATAAAA
ATTAAAAAGATTGTTTGACCTGGCGGAACTTTTTTGCAAAAACTCTGAATATCCATGGCACATGCTTCGT
GCAAAACAGGATCCAAATGAATATCAACAAGAGATTCTTGAAGACGACGAGCCACTTGCTCAGAGCATTG
CTTATCTCGAATGAGACCCTTGTTAAAATCATTTTTCAAACATTATATGACATTGTCGAAATGTCCTCCT
GATTCCATGATGGTAGCAAACTCACTTCGTCAAGTTTGTACAAAAAAGCAGGCTTGAGCCAATTTATCCA
AGTCCTTGTAAAAAGTATTCGAAAATTGTTAACGGATAAAATGTTTATTATAATATCAAAAACAATTTGT
CAGTTGACCACTTTTTGATATATTTGACAGAAACCGGGATGAATTGGCTCAAAGTTAGGGCGCCCTTCTA
TTACAGGGTTTCTGATAACAAACCGGTTATTAACTCCCAACAAGGGATGATTTCAATTCATCATGCTCAA
ATTGACCCAAATTAAGTTACATGACAAATTCATCGCCCTTTTCAACTCTTCTTGGCTCATCATCTGTTAT
TCTGTTCCTATTCTGTCTGCACCCTATACCCCTTTGCATACTCTCTCGTCATTCCTTTCTTGGATAGTGT
CTTCTTCTCCCCAGCTCTGCTACTTCTATGACTTGCGCCCGCTGCTTTTCCGCTCGTTCCTCTCCTCTCT
GACGTCTTCTTCTGCTTCTTTTCTCCTTCCTTTTTCCCTTCTCAATCTTCCTCTTTTTCCCATTTCTGTC
AATCATTCGAAGAAGAAGAAGAAGAAGACCCTCATTCATTTCATTTTTTTTTCTGTCGGTGTGTGCTGCT
CGGTTAAGAGTGAGCTCTCTATTCCACGTCTTCTTCTTTTTCTTCTTCGATTCGAATCAATCACTCCACC
AAAACGCATTCGTTTTTGGGATTCACCCCGCGGTTCGCAATAGGTTTCTTTTTCAAATTATTAGCGTTAT
AAATAGAAAAATGGTGGAGTTTCAATAAAAATGATAATTTACAAAGTGTATTTTGATTACATGTACTCAA
AAAGGTTGAAATTTTTCATACCAGTTTTCCGGAAATCCATCTGATATCATTATCGTATTTTTCTTTTTAA
AAATGTTTTCAAAAAAAAACAAAATATAGCTGGTTATTTGGCACCCTCTAATTACCATTTTCCTGTCACA
CCACACTCTTTTCCTTCTTCCACTTCTTTCCGTTTTCAGCCGCTTCCAACCAAACCGATATGAAAGCCGA
GCAACAACGATCGATTCCACCCGGCTCGGCGACCTTCCCGTCGCAGGTGAGACTCAGAAAACTAGAGAAA
CCGCTCAACTAACTCTTGATATCCGATTTCATTCTTTTCTCTTTTCTTTTTGTTGAACTTTTCCATATTT
CCAGATGCCACGGCCACCACCAAGCACCGAACAAGGAATCACAACGGAATCGGAGCTTGCGAAGAAAGCT
CAAATCACTCCGAACGACGTTTTAGCACTTCCGGGAATCACTCAAGGTATCTTGCTCCCTTTGGATTTCA
GTTTAAAACATAAATTTAGGATTCTTATGCTCCCCATCTGCGAACATCTATAACATCGAGTTCACCAAGT
TCCAAATCCGTGATCTGGACACTGAGCAAGTGCTTTTCGAGATCGCCAAACCGGAGAACGATCAGGAGAA
TGATGAGTCGCCACAGGAGTCGGCAAGATACGTGCGTTATAGATTTGCTCCAAACTTTTTGAAACTCAAA
ACGGTCGGAGCAACTGTGGAGTTCAAAGTAGGAGACATCCCAATCCATCATTTCCGAATGATCGAACGTC
ACTTCTTCAAAGATCGCCTTCTGAAGTGTTTTGACTTTGAATTTGGATTCTGTATTCCGAACTCACGAAA
CAACTGTGAACATATCTATGAGTTCCCTCAACTCTCTCAACAACTCAGTGAGTCATTATTCTAAAAAGTA
CAATTCAAAAGACTAATCTCTTTTTCAGTGGACGACATGATCAACAATCCAAACGAGACTCGTTCTGACA
GCTTCTATTTCGTCGATAACAAACTCGTCATGCACAACAAAGCCGACTACTCATATGATGCATAAATATT
TAATACAAAAATGTTCTGGATAATTATTCTGTCGAATAGAAAAAAAACTCCAAATGTGATTAAATTCCAA
TAATTCCTGTCTAGTTTGTTCCTTCCCCTTCCCCTTCTCATGTTCAATGCATTCCTAAGCTTTTCAGTTC
CCCCCTTGTTTCTATATTTTTTCGCTGTCCTGTCACACTCGCTAAAAACACTAATCACACGGAAATCTGT
TTTCAATAAAAACTCCAACTTTAACTCATTTTCAATTTCAACTGCACGGGTGTAAAACGACGGCCAGTCC
GTAATACGACTCACTTAAGGCCGCACCTTTGGTCTTTTATTGTCAACTTCCATTGGTTCTTCCATTGTTT
CTGTTAAATTAATGAATTTTTCATAAAATAAAGACATTATACAATATAAAAATGAAGAATTTATTGAAAA
TAAACTGCCAGAGAGAAAAAGTATGCAACACTCCCGCCGAGAGTGTTTGAAATGGTGTACGGTACATTTT
CGTGCTAGGAGTTAGATGTGCAGGCAGCAACGAGAGGGGGAGAGATTTTTTTGGGCCTTGTGAAATTAAC
GTGAGTTTTCTGGTCATCTGACTAATCATGTTGGTTTTTTGTTGGTTTATTTTGTTTTTATCTTTGTTTT
TATCCAGATTAGGAAATTTAAATTTTATGAATTTATAATGAGGTCAAACATTCAGTCCCAGCGTTTTTCC
TGTTCTCACTGTTTAGTCGAATTTTTATTTTAGGCTTTCAACAAATGTTCTAACTGTCTTATTTGTGACC
TCACTTTTTATATTTTTTTAATTTTTAAAAATATTAGAAGTTTCTAGGATAATTTTTTCGACTTTTATTC
TCTCTACCGTCCGCACTCTTCTTACTTTTAAATTAAATTGTTTTTTTTTCAGTTGGGAAACA
Features (pLannotate 1.2.2; 20 found; start..end, strand, type, name):
     13..780     +  CDS            mCitrine: mCitrine is a basic (constitutively fluorescent) yellow fluorescent protein published in 2001, derived from Aequorea victoria.
   1278..1430    +  CDS            aex-5 (fragment): AEX5_CAEEL - Also known as kpc-3 From Caenorhabditis elegans.
   1592..1616    -  protein_bind   attB2: mutant version of attB; recombination site for the Gateway® BP reaction BP Clonase™
   3044..3064    -  protein_bind   attB3: mutant version of attB; core recombination site for the Gateway® BP reaction BP Clonase™
   3092..3288    -  terminator     TEF terminator: Ashbya gossypii TEF terminator
   3294..4109    -  CDS            KanR: aminoglycoside phosphotransferase; aph(3')-Ia; confers resistance to kanamycin in bacteria or G418 (Geneticin®) in eukaryotes
   4130..4146    -  protein_bind   lac operator: The lac repressor binds to the lac operator to inhibit transcription in E. coli. This inhibition can be relieved by adding lactose or isopropyl-β-D-thiogalactopyranoside (IPTG). lac repressor encoded by lacI
   4155..4182    -  promoter       trc promoter: strong E. coli promoter; hybrid between the trp and lac UV5 promoters
   4189..4527    -  promoter       TEF promoter: Ashbya gossypii TEF promoter
   4537..5125    +  rep_origin     ori: high-copy-number ColE1/pMB1/pBR322/pUC origin of replication
   5188..6170    -  rep_origin     2μ ori: yeast 2μ plasmid origin of replication
   6173..6202    -  protein_bind   FRT (mutant) (fragment): FRT site with a mutation in the core sequence (Azam et al., 1997) FLP recombinase from the Saccharomyces cerevisiae 2μ plasmid
   6374..6394    +  protein_bind   attB4: mutant version of attB; core recombination site for the Gateway® BP reaction BP Clonase™
   7008..7024    -  CDS            M13 gene XI (fragment): pXI; XI; phage assembly
   7502..7717    -  CDS            GSLG1_CAEEL (fragment): Experimental evidence at protein level: Swiss-Prot protein existence level 1. From Caenorhabditis elegans.
   7731..7751    +  protein_bind   attB1: mutant version of attB; core recombination site for the Gateway® BP reaction BP Clonase™
   8612..8629    -  misc_feature   P element 5' end (fragment): No description available
   8740..9582    +  CDS            unc-119: UN119_CAEEL - Experimental evidence at protein level: Swiss-Prot protein existence level 1. Myristoyl-binding protein that acts as a cargo adapter: specifically binds the myristoyl moiety of a subset of N-terminally myristoylated proteins and is required for their localization. Plays a key role in ciliary membrane localization of proteins. Required for the establishment or function of the nervous system. From Caenorhabditis elegans.
   9851..9868    -  CDS            lacZα (fragment): LacZα fragment of β-galactosidase; lacZ fragment
   9893..10492   +  promoter       eft-3 promoter: eft-3; promoter for the C. elegans elongation factor 1α gene (Mitrovich and Anderson, 2000)
