[The description below was written by a language model from this plasmid's Addgene catalogue record and pLannotate feature annotations shown in this document.]
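Description:
BSP606 is a C. elegans expression plasmid of about 10.5 kb, built on the BSP188 backbone, that also functions as an E. coli–yeast shuttle vector. It carries a high-copy ColE1/pUC-type origin for bacteria and a 2μ origin for episomal maintenance in Saccharomyces cerevisiae. A single aminoglycoside phosphotransferase gene (KanR) serves as the marker in both hosts. It sits downstream of tandem Ashbya gossypii TEF and bacterial trc promoters (with a lac operator) and is followed by the TEF terminator, so it gives kanamycin resistance in E. coli and G418 resistance in yeast. This arrangement fits the DNA-assembly toolkit context in which the plasmid was published, although the cloning method for this particular construct is not recorded.

The payload is a monomeric yellow fluorescent protein, listed as mECitrine and annotated as mCitrine, placed directly downstream of the eft-3 (elongation factor 1α) promoter, which typically drives strong, broad expression in the worm. The 3′ regulatory region after the reporter is not explicitly annotated. An unc-119 coding sequence lies upstream of the expression cassette; this gene is commonly used as a rescue marker to identify transgenic animals in an unc-119 mutant background. Flanking the worm cargo are Gateway attB1–attB4 sites and fragments matching C. elegans genomic loci (aex-5 and a GSLG1-like gene). These fragments may act as homology arms for targeted genomic insertion, but the record does not say so. The depositor and sequencing-derived records differ by one nucleotide and in their start point, and otherwise show the same features. The construct is intended for constitutive yellow-fluorescent labelling in multicolor imaging of C. elegans.
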