Addgene plasmid #122251: BSP606
Purpose: expression vector for mECitrine under EFT3 promoter
Depositing lab: Alexander Mendenhall. Depositing organization: University of Washington. Publication: A toolkit for DNA assembly, genome engineering and multicolor imaging for C. elegans. Sands B, Burnaevskiy N, Yun SR, Crane MM, Kaeberlein M, Mendenhall A. Transl Med Aging. 2018 Jan;2:1-10. doi: 10.1016/j.tma.2018.01.001. Epub 2018 Apr 13. PubMed 33693300.
Backbone
  Vector backbone: BSP188
  Vector type: Worm Expression
  Selectable markers: G418 in yeast
Growth in bacteria
  Bacterial resistance: Kanamycin, 50 μg/mL
  Growth temperature: 37°C
  Growth strain: DH5alpha
  Copy number: Unknown
Gene/Insert
  Gene/Insert name: mECitrine
  Species: C. elegans (nematode)
  Promoter: EFT3
  Cloning method: Unknown
  Sequencing primers: 5′ CGTAATACGACTCACTtaAGGC
Terms and licenses: Academic/Nonprofit Terms; Industry Terms: Not Available to Industry
How to cite: BSP606 was a gift from Alexander Mendenhall (Addgene plasmid # 122251 ; http://n2t.net/addgene:122251 ; RRID:Addgene_122251)
